>Addgene plasmid #115965 | pJB555 | depositor full sequence | sequence record 218916 | pJB555 sequence 2940 bps
TCGCGCGTTTCGGTGATGACGGTGAAAACCTCTGACACATGCAGCTCCCGGAGACGGTCACAGCTTGTCT
GTAAGCGGATGCCGGGAGCAGACAAGCCCGTCAGGGCGCGTCAGCGGGTGTTGGCGGGTGTCGGGGCTGG
CTTAACTATGCGGCATCAGAGCAGATTGTACTGAGAGTGCACCATATGCGGTGTGAAATACCGCACAGAT
GCGTAAGGAGAAAATACCGCATCAGGCGCCATTCGCCATTCAGGCTGCGCAACTGTTGGGAAGGGCGATC
GGTGCGGGCCTCTTCGCTATTACGCCAGCTGGCGAAAGGGGGATGTGCTGCAAGGCGATTAAGTTGGGTA
ACGCCAGGGTTTTCCCAGTCACGACGTTGTAAAACGACGGCCAGTGAATTCGAGCTCGGTACCCGGGGAT
CCTCTAGAGTCGACCTGCAGGCATGCAAGCTTGGCGTAATCATGGTCATAGCTGTTTCCTGTGTGAAATT
GTTATCCGCTCACAATTCCACACAACATACGAGCCGGAAGCATAAAGTGTAAAGCCTGGGGTGCCTAATG
AGTGAGCTAACTCACATTAATTGCGTTGCGCTCACTGCCCGCTTTCCAGTCGGGAAACCTGTCGTGCCAG
CTGCATTAATGAATCGGCCAACGCGCGGGGAGAGGCGGTTTGCGTATTGGGCGCTCTTCCGCTGGTCTCC
GACTTCCATCATAGTTATGGCCATGACTACTCTAGCTAGCAGTGTTAAATCATTCAGCTACCTGAGAGGG
GCCCCTATAACTCTCTACGGCTAACCTGAATGGAATCCAGGCAGAGAAAGGTCGATACGGACGGAATGTG
GTGGCCTGGATCAACAACAACAAAATCCAGGCAGAGAAAGGTCGATACGGACGGAATGTGGTGGCCTGGA
TCAACAACAACAACACTGTAAGCCACCTGAGACCGCTTCCTCGCTCACTGACTCGCTGCGCTCGGTCGTT
CGGCTGCGGCGAGCGGTATCAGCTCACTCAAAGGCGGTAATACGGTTATCCACAGAATCAGGGGATAACG
CAGGAAAGAACATGTGAGCAAAAGGCCAGCAAAAGGCCAGGAACCGTAAAAAGGCCGCGTTGCTGGCGTT
TTTCCATAGGCTCCGCCCCCCTGACGAGCATCACAAAAATCGACGCTCAAGTCAGAGGTGGCGAAACCCG
ACAGGACTATAAAGATACCAGGCGTTTCCCCCTGGAAGCTCCCTCGTGCGCTCTCCTGTTCCGACCCTGC
CGCTTACCGGATACCTGTCCGCCTTTCTCCCTTCGGGAAGCGTGGCGCTTTCTCATAGCTCACGCTGTAG
GTATCTCAGTTCGGTGTAGGTCGTTCGCTCCAAGCTGGGCTGTGTGCACGAACCCCCCGTTCAGCCCGAC
CGCTGCGCCTTATCCGGTAACTATCGTCTTGAGTCCAACCCGGTAAGACACGACTTATCGCCACTGGCAG
CAGCCACTGGTAACAGGATTAGCAGAGCGAGGTATGTAGGCGGTGCTACAGAGTTCTTGAAGTGGTGGCC
TAACTACGGCTACACTAGAAGAACAGTATTTGGTATCTGCGCTCTGCTGAAGCCAGTTACCTTCGGAAAA
AGAGTTGGTAGCTCTTGATCCGGCAAACAAACCACCGCTGGTAGCGGTGGTTTTTTTGTTTGCAAGCAGC
AGATTACGCGCAGAAAAAAAGGATCTCAAGAAGATCCTTTGATCTTTTCTACGGGGTCTGACGCTCAGTG
GAACGAAAACTCACGTTAAGGGATTTTGGTCATGAGATTATCAAAAAGGATCTTCACCTAGATCCTTTTA
AATTAAAAATGAAGTTTTAAATCAATCTAAAGTATATATGAGTAAACTTGGTCTGACAGTTACCAATGCT
TAATCAGTGAGGCACCTATCTCAGCGATCTGTCTATTTCGTTCATCCATAGTTGCCTGACTCCCCGTCGT
GTAGATAACTACGATACGGGAGGGCTTACCATCTGGCCCCAGTGCTGCAATGATACCGCGAGACCCACGC
TCACCGGCTCCAGATTTATCAGCAATAAACCAGCCAGCCGGAAGGGCCGAGCGCAGAAGTGGTCCTGCAA
CTTTATCCGCCTCCATCCAGTCTATTAATTGTTGCCGGGAAGCTAGAGTAAGTAGTTCGCCAGTTAATAG
TTTGCGCAACGTTGTTGCCATTGCTACAGGCATCGTGGTGTCACGCTCGTCGTTTGGTATGGCTTCATTC
AGCTCCGGTTCCCAACGATCAAGGCGAGTTACATGATCCCCCATGTTGTGCAAAAAAGCGGTTAGCTCCT
TCGGTCCTCCGATCGTTGTCAGAAGTAAGTTGGCCGCAGTGTTATCACTCATGGTTATGGCAGCACTGCA
TAATTCTCTTACTGTCATGCCATCCGTAAGATGCTTTTCTGTGACTGGTGAGTACTCAACCAAGTCATTC
TGAGAATAGTGTATGCGGCGACCGAGTTGCTCTTGCCCGGCGTCAATACGGGATAATACCGCGCCACATA
GCAGAACTTTAAAAGTGCTCATCATTGGAAAACGTTCTTCGGGGCGAAAACTCTCAAGGATCTTACCGCT
GTTGAGATCCAGTTCGATGTAACCCACTCGTGCACCCAACTGATCTTCAGCATCTTTTACTTTCACCAGC
GTTTCTGGGTGAGCAAAAACAGGAAGGCAAAATGCCGCAAAAAAGGGAATAAGGGCGACACGGAAATGTT
GAATACTCATACTCTTCCTTTTTCAATATTATTGAAGCATTTATCAGGGTTATTGTCTCATGAGCGGATA
CATATTTGAATGTATTTAGAAAAATAAACAAATAGGGGTTCCGCGCACATTTCCCCGAAAAGTGCCACCT
GACGTCTAAGAAACCATTATTATCATGACATTAACCTATAAAAATAGGCGTATCACGAGGCCCTTTCGTC
Features (pLannotate 1.2.2; 11 found; start..end, strand, type, name):
    137..236     +  misc_feature   bom (fragment): basis of mobility region from pBR322
    242..399     -  CDS            lacZα (fragment): LacZα fragment of β-galactosidase; lacZ fragment
    396..452     +  misc_feature   MCS: pUC18/19 multiple cloning site
    489..505     -  protein_bind   lac operator: The lac repressor binds to the lac operator to inhibit transcription in E. coli. This inhibition can be relieved by adding lactose or isopropyl-β-D-thiogalactopyranoside (IPTG). lac repressor encoded by lacI
    513..543     -  promoter       lac promoter: promoter for the E. coli lac operon
    558..579     -  protein_bind   CAP binding site: CAP binding activates transcription in the presence of cAMP. E. coli catabolite activator protein
    592..684     -  CDS            lacI (fragment): lac repressor; lacI; The lac repressor binds to the lac operator to inhibit transcription in E. coli. This inhibition can be relieved by adding lactose or isopropyl-β-D-thiogalactopyranoside (IPTG).
   1121..1709    -  rep_origin     ori: high-copy-number ColE1/pMB1/pBR322/pUC origin of replication
   1880..2740    -  CDS            AmpR: β-lactamase; bla; confers resistance to ampicillin, carbenicillin, and related antibiotics
   2741..2845    -  promoter       AmpR promoter: bla
   2940..35      +  CDS            rop (fragment) (across the origin): Rop protein, which maintains plasmids at low copy number; rop
