>Addgene plasmid #115965 | pJB555 | addgene full sequence | sequence record 227793 | Addgene NGS Result
TCGCGCGTTTCGGTGATGACGGTGAAAACCTCTGACACATGCAGCTCCCGGAGACGGTCACAGCTTGTCT
GTAAGCGGATGCCGGGAGCAGACAAGCCCGTCAGGGCGCGTCAGCGGGTGTTGGCGGGTGTCGGGGCTGG
CTTAACTATGCGGCATCAGAGCAGATTGTACTGAGAGTGCACCATATGCGGTGTGAAATACCGCACAGAT
GCGTAAGGAGAAAATACCGCATCAGGCGCCATTCGCCATTCAGGCTGCGCAACTGTTGGGAAGGGCGATC
GGTGCGGGCCTCTTCGCTATTACGCCAGCTGGCGAAAGGGGGATGTGCTGCAAGGCGATTAAGTTGGGTA
ACGCCAGGGTTTTCCCAGTCACGACGTTGTAAAACGACGGCCAGTGAATTCGAGCTCGGTACCCGGGGAT
CCTCTAGAGTCGACCTGCAGGCATGCAAGCTTGGCGTAATCATGGTCATAGCTGTTTCCTGTGTGAAATT
GTTATCCGCTCACAATTCCACACAACATACGAGCCGGAAGCATAAAGTGTAAAGCCTGGGGTGCCTAATG
AGTGAGCTAACTCACATTAATTGCGTTGCGCTCACTGCCCGCTTTCCAGTCGGGAAACCTGTCGTGCCAG
CTGCATTAATGAATCGGCCAACGCGCGGGGAGAGGCGGTTTGCGTATTGGGCGCTCTTCCGCTGGTCTCC
GACTTCCATCATAGTTATGGCCATGACTACTCTAGCTAGCAGTGTTAAATCATTCAGCTACCTGAGAGGG
GCCCCTATAACTCTCTACGGCTAACCTGAATGGAATCCAGGCAGAGAAAGGTCGATACGGACGGAATGTG
GTGGCCTGGATCAACAACAACAAAATCCAGGCAGAGAAAGGTCGATACGGACGGAATGTGGTGGCCTGGA
TCAACAACAACAACACTGTAAGCCACCTGAGACCGCTTCCTCGCTCACTGACTCGCTGCGCTCGGTCGTT
CGGCTGCGGCGAGCGGTATCAGCTCACTCAAAGGCGGTAATACGGTTATCCACAGAATCAGGGGATAACG
CAGGAAAGAACATGTGAGCAAAAGGCCAGCAAAAGGCCAGGAACCGTAAAAAGGCCGCGTTGCTGGCGTT
TTTCCATAGGCTCCGCCCCCCTGACGAGCATCACAAAAATCGACGCTCAAGTCAGAGGTGGCGAAACCCG
ACAGGACTATAAAGATACCAGGCGTTTCCCCCTGGAAGCTCCCTCGTGCGCTCTCCTGTTCCGACCCTGC
CGCTTACCGGATACCTGTCCGCCTTTCTCCCTTCGGGAAGCGTGGCGCTTTCTCATAGCTCACGCTGTAG
GTATCTCAGTTCGGTGTAGGTCGTTCGCTCCAAGCTGGGCTGTGTGCACGAACCCCCCGTTCAGCCCGAC
CGCTGCGCCTTATCCGGTAACTATCGTCTTGAGTCCAACCCGGTAAGACACGACTTATCGCCACTGGCAG
CAGCCACTGGTAACAGGATTAGCAGAGCGAGGTATGTAGGCGGTGCTACAGAGTTCTTGAAGTGGTGGCC
TAACTACGGCTACACTAGAAGAACAGTATTTGGTATCTGCGCTCTGCTGAAGCCAGTTACCTTCGGAAAA
AGAGTTGGTAGCTCTTGATCCGGCAAACAAACCACCGCTGGTAGCGGTGGTTTTTTTGTTTGCAAGCAGC
AGATTACGCGCAGAAAAAAAGGATCTCAAGAAGATCCTTTGATCTTTTCTACGGGGTCTGACGCTCAGTG
GAACGAAAACTCACGTTAAGGGATTTTGGTCATGAGATTATCAAAAAGGATCTTCACCTAGATCCTTTTA
AATTAAAAATGAAGTTTTAAATCAATCTAAAGTATATATGAGTAAACTTGGTCTGACAGTTACCAATGCT
TAATCAGTGAGGCACCTATCTCAGCGATCTGTCTATTTCGTTCATCCATAGTTGCCTGACTCCCCGTCGT
GTAGATAACTACGATACGGGAGGGCTTACCATCTGGCCCCAGTGCTGCAATGATACCGCGAGATCCACGC
TCACCGGCTCCAGATTTATCAGCAATAAACCAGCCAGCCGGAAGGGCCGAGCGCAGAAGTGGTCCTGCAA
CTTTATCCGCCTCCATCCAGTCTATTAATTGTTGCCGGGAAGCTAGAGTAAGTAGTTCGCCAGTTAATAG
TTTGCGCAACGTTGTTGCCATTGCTACAGGCATCGTGGTGTCACGCTCGTCGTTTGGTATGGCTTCATTC
AGCTCCGGTTCCCAACGATCAAGGCGAGTTACATGATCCCCCATGTTGTGCAAAAAAGCGGTTAGCTCCT
TCGGTCCTCCGATCGTTGTCAGAAGTAAGTTGGCCGCAGTGTTATCACTCATGGTTATGGCAGCACTGCA
TAATTCTCTTACTGTCATGCCATCCGTAAGATGCTTTTCTGTGACTGGTGAGTACTCAACCAAGTCATTC
TGAGAATAGTGTATGCGGCGACCGAGTTGCTCTTGCCCGGCGTCAATACGGGATAATACCGCGCCACATA
GCAGAACTTTAAAAGTGCTCATCATTGGAAAACGTTCTTCGGGGCGAAAACTCTCAAGGATCTTACCGCT
GTTGAGATCCAGTTCGATGTAACCCACTCGTGCACCCAACTGATCTTCAGCATCTTTTACTTTCACCAGC
GTTTCTGGGTGAGCAAAAACAGGAAGGCAAAATGCCGCAAAAAAGGGAATAAGGGCGACACGGAAATGTT
GAATACTCATACTCTTCCTTTTTCAATATTATTGAAGCATTTATCAGGGTTATTGTCTCATGAGCGGATA
CATATTTGAATGTATTTAGAAAAATAAACAAATAGGGGTTCCGCGCACATTTCCCCGAAAAGTGCCACCT
GACGTCTAAGAAACCATTATTATCATGACATTAACCTATAAAAATAGGCGTATCACGAGGCCCTTTCGTC
Features (pLannotate 1.2.2; 11 found; start..end, strand, type, name):
    137..236     +  misc_feature   bom (fragment): basis of mobility region from pBR322
    242..399     -  CDS            lacZα (fragment): LacZα fragment of β-galactosidase; lacZ fragment
    396..452     +  misc_feature   MCS: pUC18/19 multiple cloning site
    489..505     -  protein_bind   lac operator: The lac repressor binds to the lac operator to inhibit transcription in E. coli. This inhibition can be relieved by adding lactose or isopropyl-β-D-thiogalactopyranoside (IPTG). lac repressor encoded by lacI
    513..543     -  promoter       lac promoter: promoter for the E. coli lac operon
    558..579     -  protein_bind   CAP binding site: CAP binding activates transcription in the presence of cAMP. E. coli catabolite activator protein
    592..684     -  CDS            lacI (fragment): lac repressor; lacI; The lac repressor binds to the lac operator to inhibit transcription in E. coli. This inhibition can be relieved by adding lactose or isopropyl-β-D-thiogalactopyranoside (IPTG).
   1121..1709    -  rep_origin     ori: high-copy-number ColE1/pMB1/pBR322/pUC origin of replication
   1880..2740    -  CDS            AmpR: β-lactamase; bla; confers resistance to ampicillin, carbenicillin, and related antibiotics
   2741..2845    -  promoter       AmpR promoter: bla
   2940..35      +  CDS            rop (fragment) (across the origin): Rop protein, which maintains plasmids at low copy number; rop
