[The description below was written by a language model from this plasmid's Addgene catalogue record and pLannotate feature annotations shown in this document.]
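Description:
pJB555 is a small (about 2.9 kb) pUC19-based bacterial cloning plasmid that serves as a level 0 part in a Modular Cloning (MoClo) system for assembling alphavirus replicons. It is catalogued as a synthetic biology vector. In E. coli it is maintained at high copy through the ColE1/pUC-type origin and selected with ampicillin via the β-lactamase gene and its native promoter. The rest of the annotated sequence is ordinary pUC19 scaffold: the lac promoter, lac operator and CAP binding site, a lacZα fragment, the pUC multiple cloning site, and short remnants of lacI, rop and the bom region. None of these plays a part in the function of the insert.

The payload is named "Lvl0 -98/5 SGP 2xTetApt-STOP" and is derived from Venezuelan equine encephalitis virus. From the name, it appears to be a subgenomic promoter (SGP) element spanning roughly positions -98 to +5 relative to the subgenomic transcription start, joined to two copies of a tetracycline-responsive aptamer and a stop element. In an alphavirus replicon, the subgenomic promoter directs the viral replicase to transcribe a downstream cargo RNA. The aptamers are presumably meant to place that output under small-molecule control, which fits the associated work on regulating RNA-delivered circuits in mammalian cells. The automated feature table does not annotate the SGP or the aptamers, so their exact position and boundaries are not recorded here. The record also does not describe the flanking assembly sites, and it lists the cloning method as Gateway even though the stated purpose is a MoClo part. The plasmid is intended as a donor module to be combined with other parts into full replicon constructs, not as an expression vector in its own right.
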