Addgene plasmid #115965: pJB555
Purpose: SGP insert for replicon MoClo
Depositing lab: Ron Weiss. Depositing organization: Massachusetts Institute of Technology. Publication: Small-molecule-based regulation of RNA-delivered circuits in mammalian cells. Wagner TE, Becraft JR, Bodner K, Teague B, Zhang X, Woo A, Porter E, Alburquerque B, Dobosh B, Andries O, Sanders NN, Beal J, Densmore D, Kitada T, Weiss R. Nat Chem Biol. 2018 Nov;14(11):1043-1050. doi: 10.1038/s41589-018-0146-9. Epub 2018 Oct 16. PubMed 30327560.
Backbone
  Vector backbone: pUC19
  Vector type: Synthetic Biology
Growth in bacteria
  Bacterial resistance: Ampicillin, 100 μg/mL
  Growth temperature: 37°C
  Growth strain: DH5alpha
  Copy number: High Copy
Gene/Insert
  Gene/Insert name: Lvl0 -98/5 SGP 2xTetApt-STOP
  Species: venezuelan equine encephalitis
  Cloning method: Gateway Cloning
Terms and licenses: Academic/Nonprofit Terms; Industry Terms: Not Available to Industry
How to cite: pJB555 was a gift from Ron Weiss (Addgene plasmid # 115965 ; http://n2t.net/addgene:115965 ; RRID:Addgene_115965)
